>Addgene plasmid #24802 | 3XFlag DVL2 (WT) | addgene full sequence | sequence record 169376 | Addgene NGS result
GTGATGCGGTTTTGGCAGTACACCAATGGGCGTGGATAGCGGTTTGACTCACGGGGATTTCCAAGTCTCC
ACCCCATTGACGTCAATGGGAGTTTGTTTTGGCACCAAAATCAACGGGACTTTCCAAAATGTCGTAATAA
CCCCGCCCCGTTGACGCAAATGGGCGGTAGGCGTGTACGGTGGGAGGTCTATATAAGCAGAGCTCGTTTA
GTGAACCGTCAGAATTGATCTGGTACCATGGACTACAAAGACCATGACGGTGATTATAAAGATCATGACA
TCGATTACAAGGATGACGATGACAAGCTTCCCTTCACCATGGCGGGTAGCAGCACTGGGGGCGGTGGGGT
TGGGGAGACGAAGGTGATTTACCACCTGGATGAGGAAGAGACTCCCTACCTGGTGAAGATCCCTGTCCCC
GCCGAGCGCATCACCCTCGGCGATTTCAAGAGCGTCCTGCAGCGGCCCGCGGGCGCCAAGTACTTTTTCA
AGTCTATGGATCAGGATTTCGGGGTGGTGAAGGAAGAAATTTCAGATGACAACGCCCGCCTCCCCTGCTT
CAACGGAAGGGTGGTATCCTGGCTGGTGTCCTCAGATAATCCCCAACCCGAGATGGCCCCTCCAGTCCAT
GAGCCTCGGGCAGAACTGGCGCCTCCAGCCCCACCTTTACCTCCTTTGCCACCCGAGAGGACCAGCGGCA
TTGGGGACTCAAGGCCTCCATCCTTCCACCCTAATGTGTCCAGCAGCCATGAGAATCTGGAGCCTGAGAC
AGAAACCGAGTCAGTAGTGTCACTGAGGCGGGAGCGGCCTCGCAGGAGAGACAGCAGTGAGCATGGCGCT
GGGGGCCACAGGACTGGTGGCCCCTCAAGGCTGGAGCGCCACCTGGCCGGATACGAGAGCTCCTCTACCC
TCATGACCAGCGAGCTGGAGAGTACCAGCCTGGGGGACTCGGACGAGGAGGACACCATGAGCAGGTTCAG
CAGCTCCACGGAGCAGAGCAGTGCCTCCCGCCTCCTTAAGCGCCACCGGCGGCGAAGGAAGCAGAGGCCA
CCCCGCCTGGAGAGGACGTCATCCTTCAGCAGCGTCACAGATTCCACAATGTCTCTCAATATCATCACAG
TCACGCTAAACATGGAGAAGTACAACTTCCTGGGTATCTCCATTGTTGGCCAGAGCAATGAGCGGGGAGA
CGGAGGCATCTACATTGGCTCCATCATGAAGGGTGGGGCTGTGGCGGCCGACGGGCGCATTGAGCCAGGG
GACATGCTTTTGCAGGTGAATGACATGAACTTTGAGAACATGAGCAACGATGACGCTGTGCGGGTGCTGA
GGGACATTGTGCACAAGCCTGGCCCCATTGTGCTGACTGTGGCCAAGTGCTGGGATCCCTCTCCTCAGGC
CTATTTCACTCTCCCCCGAAATGAGCCCATCCAGCCAATTGACCCTGCTGCCTGGGTGTCCCATTCCGCG
GCTCTGACTGGCACCTTCCCAGCCTATCCAGGTTCCTCCTCCATGAGCACCATTACATCTGGATCGTCTT
TGCCTGATGGCTGTGAAGGCCGGGGTCTCTCCGTCCATACGGACATGGCATCGGTGACCAAGGCCATGGC
AGCTCCAGAGTCTGGACTGGAAGTCCGGGACCGCATGTGGCTCAAGATCACCATCCCTAATGCCTTTCTG
GGCTCGGATGTGGTTGACTGGCTCTACCATCACGTGGAGGGCTTTCCTGAGCGGCGGGAGGCCCGCAAGT
ATGCCAGCGGGCTGCTCAAAGCAGGCCTGATCCGACACACCGTCAACAAGATCACCTTCTCTGAGCAGTG
CTATTACGTCTTCGGAGACCTCAGTGGTGGCTGTGAGAGCTACCTAGTCAACCTGTCTCTCAATGACAAC
GATGGCTCCAGTGGGGCTTCAGACCAGGATACCCTGGCTCCTCTGCCTGGGGCCACCCCCTGGCCCCTGC
TGCCCACTTTCTCCTACCAATACCCTGCCCCACACCCCTACAGCCCGCAGCCTCCACCCTACCATGAGCT
TTCATCTTACACCTATGGTGGGGGCAGTGCCAGCAGCCAGCATAGTGAGGGCAGCCGGAGCAGTGGGTCG
ACACGGAGTGATGGGGGGGCAGGGCGCACGGGGAGGCCCGAGGAGCGGGCCCCCGAGTCCAAGTCCGGCA
GTGGCAGTGAGTCTGAGCCCTCCAGCCGAGGGGGCAGCCTTCGGCGGGGTGGGGAAGCAAGTGGGACTAG
CGATGGGGGCCCTCCTCCATCCAGAGGCTCAACTGGGGGTGCCCCTAATCTCCGAGCCCACCCAGGGCTC
CATCCCTATGGACCGCCCCCTGGCATGGCCCTCCCCTACAACCCCATGATGGTGGTCATGATGCCCCCAC
CTCCACCTCCAGTCCCTCCAGCAGTGCAGCCTCCGGGGGCCCCTCCAGTCAGAGACCTGGGCTCTGTGCC
CCCAGAACTGACAGCCAGCCGCCAAAGCTTCCACATGGCCATGGGCAATCCCAGCGAGTTCTTTGTGGAT
GTTATGTGAATTCAAGGGCGATCCCGGGTGGCATCCCTGTGACCCCTCCCCAGTGCCTCTCCTGGCCCTG
GAAGTTGCCACTCCAGTGCCCACCAGCCTTGTCCTAATAAAATTAAGTTGCATCATTTTGTCTGACTAGG
TGTCCTTCTATAATATTATGGGGTGGAGGGGGGTGGTATGGAGCAAGGGGCAAGTTGGGAAGACAACCTG
TAGGGCCTGCGGGGTCTATTGGGAACCAAGCTGGAGTGCAGTGGCACAATCTTGGCTCACTGCAATCTCC
GCCTCCTGGGTTCAAGCGATTCTCCTGCCTCAGCCTCCCGAGTTGTTGGGATTCCAGGCATGCATGACCA
GGCTCAGCTAATTTTTGTTTTTTTGGTAGAGACGGGGTTTCACCATATTGGCCAGGCTGGTCTCCAACTC
CTAATCTCAGGTGATCTACCCACCTTGGCCTCCCAAATTGCTGGGATTACAGGCGTGAACCACTGCTCCC
TTCCCTGTCCTTCTGATTTTAAAATAACTATACCAGCAGGAGGACGTCCAGACACAGCATAGGCTACCTG
GCCATGCCCAACCGGTGGGACATTTGAGTTGCTTGCTTGGCACTGTCCTCTCATGCGTTGGGTCCACTCA
GTAGATGCCTGTTGAATTGGGTACGCGGCCAGCTTGGCTGTGGAATGTGTGTCAGTTAGGGTGTGGAAAG
TCCCCAGGCTCCCCAGCAGGCAGAAGTATGCAAAGCATGCATCTCAATTAGTCAGCAACCAGGTGTGGAA
AGTCCCCAGGCTCCCCAGCAGGCAGAAGTATGCAAAGCATGCATCTCAATTAGTCAGCAACCATAGTCCC
GCCCCTAACTCCGCCCATCCCGCCCCTAACTCCGCCCAGTTCCGCCCATTCTCCGCCCCATGGCTGACTA
ATTTTTTTTATTTATGCAGAGGCCGAGGCCGCCTCGGCCTCTGAGCTATTCCAGAAGTAGTGAGGAGGCT
TTTTTGGAGGCCTAGGCTTTTGCAAAAAGCTCCTCGATCGAGGAACTGAAAAACCAGAAAGTTAATTCCC
TATAGTGAGTCGTATTAAATTCGTAATCATGTCATAGCTGTTTCCTGTGTGAAATTGTTATCCGCTCACA
ATTCCACACAACATACGAGCCGGAAGCATAAAGTGTAAAGCCTGGGGTGCCTAATGAGCGAGCTAACTCA
CATTAATTGCGTTGCGCTCACTGCCCGCTTTCCAGTCGGGAAACCTGTCGTGCCAGCTGCATTAATGAAT
CGGCCAACGCGCGGGGAGAGGCGGTTTGCGTATTGGGCGCTCTTCCGCTTCCTCGCTCACTGACTCGCTG
CGCTCGGTCGTTCGGCTGCGGCGAGCGGTATCAGCTCACTCAAAGGCGGTAATACGGTTATCCACAGAAT
CAGGGGATAACGCAGGAAAGAACATGTGAGCAAAAGGCCAGCAAAAGGCCAGGAACCGTAAAAAGGCCGC
GTTGCTGGCGTTTTTCCATAGGCTCCGCCCCCCTGACGAGCATCACAAAAATCGACGCTCAAGTCAGAGG
TGGCGAAACCCGACAGGACTATAAAGATACCAGGCGTTTCCCCCTGGAAGCTCCCTCGTGCGCTCTCCTG
TTCCGACCCTGCCGCTTACCGGATACCTGTCCGCCTTTCTCCCTTCGGGAAGCGTGGCGCTTTCTCATAG
CTCACGCTGTAGGTATCTCAGTTCGGTGTAGGTCGTTCGCTCCAAGCTGGGCTGTGTGCACGAACCCCCC
GTTCAGCCCGACCGCTGCGCCTTATCCGGTAACTATCGTCTTGAGTCCAACCCGGTAAGACACGACTTAT
CGCCACTGGCAGCAGCCACTGGTAACAGGATTAGCAGAGCGAGGTATGTAGGCGGTGCTACAGAGTTCTT
GAAGTGGTGGCCTAACTACGGCTACACTAGAAGAACAGTATTTGGTATCTGCGCTCTGCTGAAGCCAGTT
ACCTTCGGAAAAAGAGTTGGTAGCTCTTGATCCGGCAAACAAACCACCGCTGGTAGCGGTGGTTTTTTTG
TTTGCAAGCAGCAGATTACGCGCAGAAAAAAAGGATCTCAAGAAGATCCTTTGATCTTTTCTACGGGGTC
TGACGCTCAGTGGAACGAAAACTCACGTTAAGGGATTTTGGTCATGAGATTATCAAAAAGGATCTTCACC
TAGATCCTTTTAAATTAAAAATGAAGTTTTAAATCAATCTAAAGTATATATGAGTAAACTTGGTCTGACA
GTTACCAATGCTTAATCAGTGAGGCACCTATCTCAGCGATCTGTCTATTTCGTTCATCCATAGTTGCCTG
ACTCCCCGTCGTGTAGATAACTACGATACGGGAGGGCTTACCATCTGGCCCCAGTGCTGCAATGATACCG
CGAGACCCACGCTCACCGGCTCCAGATTTATCAGCAATAAACCAGCCAGCCGGAAGGGCCGAGCGCAGAA
GTGGTCCTGCAACTTTATCCGCCTCCATCCAGTCTATTAATTGTTGCCGGGAAGCTAGAGTAAGTAGTTC
GCCAGTTAATAGTTTGCGCAACGTTGTTGCCATTGCTACAGGCATCGTGGTGTCACGCTCGTCGTTTGGT
ATGGCTTCATTCAGCTCCGGTTCCCAACGATCAAGGCGAGTTACATGATCCCCCATGTTGTGCAAAAAAG
CGGTTAGCTCCTTCGGTCCTCCGATCGTTGTCAGAAGTAAGTTGGCCGCAGTGTTATCACTCATGGTTAT
GGCAGCACTGCATAATTCTCTTACTGTCATGCCATCCGTAAGATGCTTTTCTGTGACTGGTGAGTACTCA
ACCAAGTCATTCTGAGAATAGTGTATGCGGCGACCGAGTTGCTCTTGCCCGGCGTCAATACGGGATAATA
CCGCGCCACATAGCAGAACTTTAAAAGTGCTCATCATTGGAAAACGTTCTTCGGGGCGAAAACTCTCAAG
GATCTTACCGCTGTTGAGATCCAGTTCGATGTAACCCACTCGTGCACCCAACTGATCTTCAGCATCTTTT
ACTTTCACCAGCGTTTCTGGGTGAGCAAAAACAGGAAGGCAAAATGCCGCAAAAAAGGGAATAAGGGCGA
CACGGAAATGTTGAATACTCATACTCTTCCTTTTTCAATATTATTGAAGCATTTATCAGGGTTATTGTCT
CATGAGCGGATACATATTTGAATGTATTTAGAAAAATAAACAAATAGGGGTTCCGCGCACATTTCCCCGA
AAAGTGCCACCTG
[124 nt withheld, positions 5754-5877]
C
[91 nt withheld, positions 5879-5969]
A
[49 nt withheld, positions 5971-6019]
CCTTTGACGTTGGAGTCCACGTTCTTT
[37 nt withheld, positions 6047-6083]
ACCCTATCTCGGTCTATTCTTTTGATTTATAAGGGATTTTGCCGATTTCGGCCTATTGGTTAAAAAATGA
GCTGATTTAACAAAAATTTAACGCGAATTTTAACAAAATATTAACGCTTACAATTTCCATTCGCCATTCA
GGCTGCGCAACTGTTGGGAAGGGCGATCGGTGCGGGCCTCTTCGCTATTACGCCAGCTGGCGAAAGGGGG
ATGTGCTGCAAGGCGATTAAGTTGGGTAACGCCAGGGTTTTCCCAGTCACGACGTTGTAAAACGACGGCC
AGTGCCAAGCTGATCTATACATTGAATCAATATTGGCAATTAGCCATATTAGTCATTGGTTATATAGCAT
AAATCAATATTGGCTATTGGCCATTGCATACGTTGTATCTATATCATAATATGTACATTTATATTGGCTC
ATGTCCAATATGACCGCCATGTTGACATTGATTATTGACTAGTTATTAATAGTAATCAATTACGGGGTCA
TTAGTTCATAGCCCATATATGGAGTTCCGCGTTACATAACTTACGGTAAATGGCCCGCCTGGCTGACCGC
CCAACGACCCCCGCCCATTGACGTCAATAATGACGTATGTTCCCATAGTAACGCCAATAGGGACTTTCCA
TTGACGTCAATGGGTGGAGTATTTACGGTAAACTGCCCACTTGGCAGTACATCAAGTGTATCATATGCCA
AGTCCGCCCCCTATTGACGTCAATGACGGTAAATGGCCCGCCTGGCATTATGCCCAGTACATGACCTTAC
GGGACTTTCCTACTTGGCAGTACATCTACGTATTAGTCATCGCTATTACCATG
Features (pLannotate 1.2.2; 16 found; start..end, strand, type, name):
      2..201     +  promoter       CMV promoter: human cytomegalovirus (CMV) immediate early promoter
    241..306     +  CDS            3xFLAG: three tandem FLAG® epitope tags, followed by an enterokinase cleavage site
    319..2526    +  CDS            DVL2: DVL2_HUMAN - Experimental evidence at protein level: Swiss-Prot protein existence level 1. Plays a role in the signal transduction pathways mediated by multiple Wnt genes. Participates both in canonical and non-canonical Wnt signaling by binding to the cytoplasmic C-terminus of frizzled family members and transducing the Wnt signal to down-stream effectors. Promotes internalization and degradation of frizzled proteins upon Wnt signaling. From Homo sapiens (Human).
   2546..3168    +  polyA_signal   hGH poly(A) signal: human growth hormone polyadenylation signal
   3197..3526    +  promoter       SV40 promoter: SV40 enhancer and early promoter
   3569..3587    -  promoter       T7 promoter: promoter for bacteriophage T7 RNA polymerase
   3625..3641    -  protein_bind   lac operator: The lac repressor binds to the lac operator to inhibit transcription in E. coli. This inhibition can be relieved by adding lactose or isopropyl-β-D-thiogalactopyranoside (IPTG). lac repressor encoded by lacI
   3649..3679    -  promoter       lac promoter: promoter for the E. coli lac operon
   3694..3715    -  protein_bind   CAP binding site: CAP binding activates transcription in the presence of cAMP. E. coli catabolite activator protein
   3728..3820    -  CDS            lacI (fragment): lac repressor; lacI; The lac repressor binds to the lac operator to inhibit transcription in E. coli. This inhibition can be relieved by adding lactose or isopropyl-β-D-thiogalactopyranoside (IPTG).
   4003..4591    -  rep_origin     ori: high-copy-number ColE1/pMB1/pBR322/pUC origin of replication
   4762..5622    -  CDS            AmpR: β-lactamase; bla; confers resistance to ampicillin, carbenicillin, and related antibiotics
   5623..5727    -  promoter       AmpR promoter: bla
   5754..6182    +  rep_origin     f1 ori (sequence partly withheld): f1 bacteriophage origin of replication; arrow indicates direction of (+) strand synthesis
   6213..6367    -  CDS            lacZα (fragment): LacZα fragment of β-galactosidase; lacZ fragment
   6527..6906    +  enhancer       CMV enhancer: human cytomegalovirus immediate early enhancer
