[The description below was written by a language model from this plasmid's Addgene catalogue record and pLannotate feature annotations shown in this document.]
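Description:
3XFlag DVL2 (WT) is a mammalian expression plasmid built on the pCMV5 backbone that carries wild-type human DVL2 (Dishevelled 2) with an N-terminal 3xFLAG epitope tag. The sequenced record is about 6.9 kb. It is propagated in E. coli as a high-copy plasmid through a ColE1/pUC-type origin and is selected with ampicillin via the β-lactamase (AmpR) gene and its own promoter. An f1 phage origin is also present, along with leftover cloning-vector elements (lac promoter/operator, CAP site, T7 promoter, and lacI and lacZα fragments) that play no role in the mammalian expression unit. No mammalian selection marker is annotated, so the plasmid is suited mainly to transient transfection.

The expression cassette is driven by the human cytomegalovirus immediate-early enhancer and promoter; these appear at opposite ends of the linear record only because the circular sequence is numbered from within this region. Downstream lie the three tandem FLAG epitopes with an enterokinase cleavage site, followed after a short linker by the DVL2 coding sequence, which was inserted between KpnI and EcoRI sites. Transcripts are terminated by the human growth hormone polyadenylation signal. An SV40 enhancer/early promoter region sits after the poly(A) signal as part of the backbone, with no annotated coding sequence attached to it.

DVL2 is a cytoplasmic scaffold that binds Frizzled receptors and relays both canonical and non-canonical Wnt signals. The FLAG tag allows detection and immunoprecipitation of the overexpressed protein. The associated publication concerns regulation of planar cell polarity by Smurf ubiquitin ligases, which fits use of the construct in interaction and ubiquitination studies, though the record does not state specific applications.
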