Addgene plasmid #24802: 3XFlag DVL2 (WT)
Depositing lab: Jeff Wrana. Publication: Regulation of planar cell polarity by Smurf ubiquitin ligases. Narimatsu M, Bose R, Pye M, Zhang L, Miller B, Ching P, Sakuma R, Luga V, Roncari L, Attisano L, Wrana JL. Cell. 2009 Apr 17. 137(2):295-307. 10.1016/j.cell.2009.02.025 PubMed 19379695.
Backbone
  Vector backbone: pCMV5
  Backbone size w/o insert (bp): 4095
  Vector type: Mammalian Expression
Growth in bacteria
  Bacterial resistance: Ampicillin, 100 μg/mL
  Growth temperature: 37°C
  Growth strain: DH5alpha
  Copy number: High Copy
Gene/Insert
  Gene/Insert name: DVL2
  Species: H. sapiens (human)
  Entrez Gene: DVL2
  Tag / fusion protein: 3XFlag (N terminal on insert)
  Cloning method: Restriction Enzyme; 5′ cloning site KpnI (not destroyed); 3′ cloning site EcoRI (not destroyed)
  Sequencing primers: 5′ CMV-F; 3′ hGH-PA-R
Terms and licenses: Academic/Nonprofit Terms; Industry Terms
How to cite: 3XFlag DVL2 (WT) was a gift from Jeff Wrana (Addgene plasmid # 24802 ; http://n2t.net/addgene:24802 ; RRID:Addgene_24802)
